>Addgene plasmid #60556 | pDEST-hPDIb′a′ | depositor full sequence | sequence record 97108 | pDEST-hPDIb′a′ sequence 7939 bps
TCTACGCCCCGTGGTGTGGGCACTGTAAACAGCTGGCGCCGATCTGGGACAAACTGGGCGAAACGTATAA
AGATCACGAAAATATTGTGATCGCGAAAATGGATTCTACCGCGAATGAAGTAGAAGCGGTAAAAGTACAC
TCTTTTCCGACGCTGAAATTCTTTCCAGCGAGCGCGGATCGTACTGTCATTGATTATAATGGCGAACGTA
CTCTGGACGGCTTTAAGAAATTTCTGGAAAGCGGCGGCCAGGATGGCGCGGGCGATGATGATGACCTGGA
AGACCTGGAAGAAGCGGAGGAACCAGACATGGAGGAGGATGACGACCAGAAAGCGGTCGGTACCGGATCT
TACATCACAAGTTTGTACAAAAAAGCTGAACGAGAAACGTAAAATGATATAAATATCAATATATTAAATT
AGATTTTGCATAAAAAACAGACTACATAATACTGTAAAACACAACATATCCAGTCACTATGGCGGCCGCA
TTAGGCACCCCAGGCTTTACACTTTATGCTTCCGGCTCGTATAATGTGTGGATTTTGAGTTAGGATCCGT
CGAGATTTTCAGGAGCTAAGGAAGCTAAAATGGAGAAAAAAATCACTGGATATACCACCGTTGATATATC
CCAATGGCATCGTAAAGAACATTTTGAGGCATTTCAGTCAGTTGCTCAATGTACCTATAACCAGACCGTT
CAGCTGGATATTACGGCCTTTTTAAAGACCGTAAAGAAAAATAAGCACAAGTTTTATCCGGCCTTTATTC
ACATTCTTGCCCGCCTGATGAATGCTCATCCGGAATTCCGTATGGCAATGAAAGACGGTGAGCTGGTGAT
ATGGGATAGTGTTCACCCTTGTTACACCGTTTTCCATGAGCAAACTGAAACGTTTTCATCGCTCTGGAGT
GAATACCACGACGATTTCCGGCAGTTTCTACACATATATTCGCAAGATGTGGCGTGTTACGGTGAAAACC
TGGCCTATTTCCCTAAAGGGTTTATTGAGAATATGTTTTTCGTCTCAGCCAATCCCTGGGTGAGTTTCAC
CAGTTTTGATTTAAACGTGGCCAATATGGACAACTTCTTCGCCCCCGTTTTCACCATGGGCAAATATTAT
ACGCAAGGCGACAAGGTGCTGATGCCGCTGGCGATTCAGGTTCATCATGCCGTTTGTGATGGCTTCCATG
TCGGCAGAATGCTTAATGAATTACAACAGTACTGCGATGAGTGGCAGGGCGGGGCGTAAACGCGTGGATC
CGGCTTACTAAAAGCCAGATAACAGTATGCGTATTTGCGCGCTGATTTTTGCGGTATAAGAATATATACT
GATATGTATACCCGAAGTATGTCAAAAAGAGGTATGCTATGAAGCAGCGTATTACAGTGACAGTTGACAG
CGACAGCTATCAGTTGCTCAAGGCATATATGATGTCAATATCTCCGGTCTGGTAAGCACAACCATGCAGA
ATGAAGCCCGTCGTCTGCGTGCCGAACGCTGGAAAGCGGAAAATCAGGAAGGGATGGCTGAGGTCGCCCG
GTTTATTGAAATGAACGGCTCTTTTGCTGACGAGAACAGGGGCTGGTGAAATGCAGTTTAAGGTTTACAC
CTATAAAAGAGAGAGCCGTTATCGTCTGTTTGTGGATGTACAGAGTGATATTATTGACACGCCCGGGCGA
CGGATGGTGATCCCCCTGGCCAGTGCACGTCTGCTGTCAGATAAAGTCTCCCGTGAACTTTACCCGGTGG
TGCATATCGGGGATGAAAGCTGGCGCATGATGACCACCGATATGGCCAGTGTGCCGGTCTCCGTTATCGG
GGAAGAAGTGGCTGATCTCAGCCACCGCGAAAATGACATCAAAAACGCCATTAACCTGATGTTCTGGGGA
ATATAAATGTCAGGCTCCCTTATACACAGCCAGTCTGCAGGTCGACCATAGTGACTGGATATGTTGTGTT
TTACAGTATTATGTAGTCTGTTTTTTATGCAAAATCTAATTTAATATATTGATATTTATATCATTTTACG
TTTCTCGTTCAGCTTTCTTGTACAAAGTGGTGATGTACCTCGAGCACCACCACCACCACCACTGAGATCC
GGCTGCTAACAAAGCCCGAAAGGAAGCTGAGTTGGCTGCTGCCACCGCTGAGCAATAACTAGCATAACCC
CTTGGGGCCTCTAAACGGGTCTTGAGGGGTTTTTTGCTGAAAGGAGGAACTATATCCGGATTGGCGAATG
GG
[124 nt withheld, positions 2243-2366]
C
[91 nt withheld, positions 2368-2458]
A
[49 nt withheld, positions 2460-2508]
CCTTTGACGTTGGAGTCCACGTTCTTT
[37 nt withheld, positions 2536-2572]
ACCCTATCTCGGTCTATTCTTTTGATTTATAAGGGATTTTGCCGATTTCGGCCTATTGGTTAAAAAATGA
GCTGATTTAACAAAAATTTAACGCGAATTTTAACAAAATATTAACGTTTACAATTTCAGGTGGCACTTTT
CGGGGAAATGTGCGCGGAACCCCTATTTGTTTATTTTTCTAAATACATTCAAATATGTATCCGCTCATGA
GACAATAACCCTGATAAATGCTTCAATAATATTGAAAAAGGAAGAGTATGAGTATTCAACATTTCCGTGT
CGCCCTTATTCCCTTTTTTGCGGCATTTTGCCTTCCTGTTTTTGCTCACCCAGAAACGCTGGTGAAAGTA
AAAGATGCTGAAGATCAGTTGGGTGCACGAGTGGGTTACATCGAACTGGATCTCAACAGCGGTAAGATCC
TTGAGAGTTTTCGCCCCGAAGAACGTTTTCCAATGATGAGCACTTTTAAAGTTCTGCTATGTGGCGCGGT
ATTATCCCGTATTGACGCCGGGCAAGAGCAACTCGGTCGCCGCATACACTATTCTCAGAATGACTTGGTT
GAGTACTCACCAGTCACAGAAAAGCATCTTACGGATGGCATGACAGTAAGAGAATTATGCAGTGCTGCCA
TAACCATGAGTGATAACACTGCGGCCAACTTACTTCTGACAACGATCGGAGGACCGAAGGAGCTAACCGC
TTTTTTGCACAACATGGGGGATCATGTAACTCGCCTTGATCGTTGGGAACCGGAGCTGAATGAAGCCATA
CCAAACGACGAGCGTGACACCACGATGCCTGCAGCAATGGCAACAACGTTGCGCAAACTATTAACTGGCG
AACTACTTACTCTAGCTTCCCGGCAACAATTAATAGACTGGATGGAGGCGGATAAAGTTGCAGGACCACT
TCTGCGCTCGGCCCTTCCGGCTGGCTGGTTTATTGCTGATAAATCTGGAGCCGGTGAGCGTGGGTCTCGC
GGTATCATTGCAGCACTGGGGCCAGATGGTAAGCCCTCCCGTATCGTAGTTATCTACACGACGGGGAGTC
AGGCAACTATGGATGAACGAAATAGACAGATCGCTGAGATAGGTGCCTCACTGATTAAGCATTGGTAACT
GTCAGACCAAGTTTACTCATATATACTTTAGATTGATTTAAAACTTCATTTTTAATTTAAAAGGATCTAG
GTGAAGATCCTTTTTGATAATCTCATGACCAAAATCCCTTAACGTGAGTTTTCGTTCCACTGAGCGTCAG
ACCCCGTAGAAAAGATCAAAGGATCTTCTTGAGATCCTTTTTTTCTGCGCGTAATCTGCTGCTTGCAAAC
AAAAAAACCACCGCTACCAGCGGTGGTTTGTTTGCCGGATCAAGAGCTACCAACTCTTTTTCCGAAGGTA
ACTGGCTTCAGCAGAGCGCAGATACCAAATACTGTCCTTCTAGTGTAGCCGTAGTTAGGCCACCACTTCA
AGAACTCTGTAGCACCGCCTACATACCTCGCTCTGCTAATCCTGTTACCAGTGGCTGCTGCCAGTGGCGA
TAAGTCGTGTCTTACCGGGTTGGACTCAAGACGATAGTTACCGGATAAGGCGCAGCGGTCGGGCTGAACG
GGGGGTTCGTGCACACAGCCCAGCTTGGAGCGAACGACCTACACCGAACTGAGATACCTACAGCGTGAGC
TATGAGAAAGCGCCACGCTTCCCGAAGGGAGAAAGGCGGACAGGTATCCGGTAAGCGGCAGGGTCGGAAC
AGGAGAGCGCACGAGGGAGCTTCCAGGGGGAAACGCCTGGTATCTTTATAGTCCTGTCGGGTTTCGCCAC
CTCTGACTTGAGCGTCGATTTTTGTGATGCTCGTCAGGGGGGCGGAGCCTATGGAAAAACGCCAGCAACG
CGGCCTTTTTACGGTTCCTGGCCTTTTGCTGGCCTTTTGCTCACATGTTCTTTCCTGCGTTATCCCCTGA
TTCTGTGGATAACCGTATTACCGCCTTTGAGTGAGCTGATACCGCTCGCCGCAGCCGAACGACCGAGCGC
AGCGAGTCAGTGAGCGAGGAAGCGGAAGAGCGCCTGATGCGGTATTTTCTCCTTACGCATCTGTGCGGTA
TTTCACACCGCATATATGGTGCACTCTCAGTACAATCTGCTCTGATGCCGCATAGTTAAGCCAGTATACA
CTCCGCTATCGCTACGTGACTGGGTCATGGCTGCGCCCCGACACCCGCCAACACCCGCTGACGCGCCCTG
ACGGGCTTGTCTGCTCCCGGCATCCGCTTACAGACAAGCTGTGACCGTCTCCGGGAGCTGCATGTGTCAG
AGGTTTTCACCGTCATCACCGAAACGCGCGAGGCAGCTGCGGTAAAGCTCATCAGCGTGGTCGTGAAGCG
ATTCACAGATGTCTGCCTGTTCATCCGCGTCCAGCTCGTTGAGTTTCTCCAGAAGCGTTAATGTCTGGCT
TCTGATAAAGCGGGCCATGTTAAGGGCGGTTTTTTCCTGTTTGGTCACTGATGCCTCCGTGTAAGGGGGA
TTTCTGTTCATGGGGGTAATGATACCGATGAAACGAGAGAGGATGCTCACGATACGGGTTACTGATGATG
AACATGCCCGGTTACTGGAACGTTGTGAGGGTAAACAACTGGCGGTATGGATGCGGCGGGACCAGAGAAA
AATCACTCAGGGTCAATGCCAGCGCTTCGTTAATACAGATGTAGGTGTTCCACAGGGTAGCCAGCAGCAT
CCTGCGATGCAGATCCGGAACATAATGGTGCAGGGCGCTGACTTCCGCGTTTCCAGACTTTACGAAACAC
GGAAACCGAAGACCATTCATGTTGTTGCTCAGGTCGCAGACGTTTTGCAGCAGCAGTCGCTTCACGTTCG
CTCGCGTATCGGTGATTCATTCTGCTAACCAGTAAGGCAACCCCGCCAGCCTAGCCGGGTCCTCAACGAC
AGGAGCACGATCATGCGCACCCGTGGGGCCGCCATGCCGGCGATAATGGCCTGCTTCTCGCCGAAACGTT
TGGTGGCGGGACCAGTGACGAAGGCTTGAGCGAGGGCGTGCAAGATTCCGAATACCGCAAGCGACAGGCC
GATCATCGTCGCGCTCCAGCGAAAGCGGTCCTCGCCGAAAATGACCCAGAGCGCTGCCGGCACCTGTCCT
ACGAGTTGCATGATAAAGAAGACAGTCATAAGTGCGGCGACGATAGTCATGCCCCGCGCCCACCGGAAGG
AGCTGACTGGGTTGAAGGCTCTCAAGGGCATCGGTCGAGATCCCGGTGCCTAATGAGTGAGCTAACTTAC
ATTAATTGCGTTGCGCTCACTGCCCGCTTTCCAGTCGGGAAACCTGTCGTGCCAGCTGCATTAATGAATC
GGCCAACGCGCGGGGAGAGGCGGTTTGCGTATTGGGCGCCAGGGTGGTTTTTCTTTTCACCAGTGAGACG
GGCAACAGCTGATTGCCCTTCACCGCCTGGCCCTGAGAGAGTTGCAGCAAGCGGTCCACGCTGGTTTGCC
CCAGCAGGCGAAAATCCTGTTTGATGGTGGTTAACGGCGGGATATAACATGAGCTGTCTTCGGTATCGTC
GTATCCCACTACCGAGATATCCGCACCAACGCGCAGCCCGGACTCGGTAATGGCGCGCATTGCGCCCAGC
GCCATCTGATCGTTGGCAACCAGCATCGCAGTGGGAACGATGCCCTCATTCAGCATTTGCATGGTTTGTT
GAAAACCGGACATGGCACTCCAGTCGCCTTCCCGTTCCGCTATCGGCTGAATTTGATTGCGAGTGAGATA
TTTATGCCAGCCAGCCAGACGCAGACGCGCCGAGACAGAACTTAATGGGCCCGCTAACAGCGCGATTTGC
TGGTGACCCAATGCGACCAGATGCTCCACGCCCAGTCGCGTACCGTCTTCATGGGAGAAAATAATACTGT
TGATGGGTGTCTGGTCAGAGACATCAAGAAATAACGCCGGAACATTAGTGCAGGCAGCTTCCACAGCAAT
GGCATCCTGGTCATCCAGCGGATAGTTAATGATCAGCCCACTGACGCGTTGCGCGAGAAGATTGTGCACC
GCCGCTTTACAGGCTTCGACGCCGCTTCGTTCTACCATCGACACCACCACGCTGGCACCCAGTTGATCGG
CGCGAGATTTAATCGCCGCGACAATTTGCGACGGCGCGTGCAGGGCCAGACTGGAGGTGGCAACGCCAAT
CAGCAACGACTGTTTGCCCGCCAGTTGTTGTGCCACGCGGTTGGGAATGTAATTCAGCTCCGCCATCGCC
GCTTCCACTTTTTCCCGCGTTTTCGCAGAAACGTGGCTGGCCTGGTTCACCACGCGGGAAACGGTCTGAT
AAGAGACACCGGCATACTCTGCGACATCGTATAACGTTACTGGTTTCACATTCACCACCCTGAATTGACT
CTCTTCCGGGCGCTATCATGCCATACCGCGAAAGGTTTTGCGCCATTCGATGGTGTCCGGGATCTCGACG
CTCTCCCTTATGCGACTCCTGCATTAGGAAGCAGCCCAGTAGTAGGTTGAGGCCGTTGAGCACCGCCGCC
GCAAGGAATGGTGCATGCAAGGAGATGGCGCCCAACAGTCCCCCGGCCACGGGGCCTGCCACCATACCCA
CGCCGAAACAAGCGCTCATGAGCCCGAAGTGGCGAGCCCGATCTTCCCCATCGGTGATGTCGGCGATATA
GGCGCCAGCAACCGCACCTGTGGCGCCGGTGATGCCGGCCACGATGCGTCCGGCGTAGAGGATCGAGATC
CAGATCTCGATCCCGCGAAATTAATACGACTCACTATAGGGGAATTGTGAGCGGATAACAATTCCCCTCT
AGAAATAATTTTGTTTAACTTTAAGAAGGAGATATACCATGAAACACCATCACCATCACCATCACCATGA
GCTCATTGAATTTACAGAACAAACGGCGCCGAAAATTTTCGGCGGTGAGATTAAAACACATATCCTGCTG
TTTCTGCCGAAGAGCGTTTCTGATTACGATGGTAAACTGAGTAATTTTAAAACCGCCGCAGAATCTTTCA
AAGGTAAGATTCTGTTCATTTTCATTGATAGCGACCACACGGACAATCAGCGTATCCTGGAGTTCTTTGG
TCTGAAGAAAGAGGAATGCCCGGCTGTGCGTCTGATTACGCTGGAAGAGGAAATGACAAAGTACAAGCCG
GAGAGCGAGGAACTGACTGCAGAACGTATCACCGAATTTTGTCATCGTTTCCTGGAGGGGAAGATTAAGC
CGCATCTGATGAGCCAGGAACTGCCGGAGGATTGGGACAAACAGCCAGTGAAAGTTCTGGTGGGGAAGAA
TTTTGAAGATGTGGCCTTCGATGAGAAGAAGAATGTGTTTGTGGAGT
Features (pLannotate 1.2.2; 27 found; start..end, strand, type, name):
    357..481     +  protein_bind   attR1: mutant version of attR; recombination site for the Gateway® LR reaction LR Clonase™
    506..536     +  promoter       lac UV5 promoter: E. coli lac promoter with an "up" mutation
    560..589     +  promoter       cat promoter (fragment): promoter of the E. coli cat gene encoding chloramphenicol acetyltransferase
    590..1249    +  CDS            CmR: chloramphenicol acetyltransferase; cat; confers resistance to chloramphenicol
   1428..1586    +  CDS            ccdA (fragment): CCDA_ECO57 - Also known as H, letA. Experimental evidence at protein level: Swiss-Prot protein existence level 1. Antitoxin component of a type II toxin-antitoxin (TA) system which inhibits the post-segregational killing (PSK) of plasmid-free cells, also referred to as a plasmid addiction system. Binds to and blocks the activity of CcdB; will also remove bound CcdB protein from the CcdB-GyrA complex by forming a CcdA-CcdB complex, a process termed rejuvenation. Functions as a transcriptional corepressor for the ccdAB operon, repression also requires CcdB (By similarity). From Escherichia coli
   1591..1893    +  CDS            ccdB: CCDB_ECOLI - Also known as G, letB, letD. Experimental evidence at protein level: Swiss-Prot protein existence level 1. Toxic component of a type II toxin-antitoxin (TA) system, functioning in plasmid maintainence. Responsible for the post- segregational killing (PSK) of plasmid-free cells, also referred to as a plasmid addiction system. Half-life of over 2 hours. Cell killing by CcdB is accompanied by filamentation, defects in chromosome and plasmid segregation, defects in cell division, formation of anucleate cells, decreased DNA synthesis and plasmid loss. Interferes with the activity of DN
   1937..2061    -  protein_bind   attR2: mutant version of attR; recombination site for the Gateway® LR reaction LR Clonase™
   2075..2092    +  CDS            9xHis (fragment): 9xHis affinity tag
   2102..2151    +  CDS            SET1 (fragment): solubility-enhancement tag derived from T7 phage gene 10B
   2159..2206    +  terminator     T7 terminator: transcription terminator for bacteriophage T7 RNA polymerase
   2243..2698    +  rep_origin     f1 ori (sequence partly withheld): f1 bacteriophage origin of replication; arrow indicates direction of (+) strand synthesis
   2725..2829    +  promoter       AmpR promoter: bla
   2830..3690    +  CDS            AmpR: β-lactamase; bla; confers resistance to ampicillin, carbenicillin, and related antibiotics
   3861..4449    +  rep_origin     ori: high-copy-number ColE1/pMB1/pBR322/pUC origin of replication
   4635..4777    -  misc_feature   bom: basis of mobility region from pBR322
   4879..5070    -  CDS            rop: Rop protein, which maintains plasmids at low copy number; rop
   5087..5467    +  CDS            YPB1_ECOLX: Protein predicted: Swiss-Prot protein existence level 4. From Escherichia coli.
   5539..5830    -  CDS            TcR (fragment): tetracycline efflux protein; tet; confers resistance to tetracycline
   5845..5866    -  protein_bind   CAP binding site: CAP binding activates transcription in the presence of cAMP. E. coli catabolite activator protein
   5879..6961    -  CDS            lacI: lac repressor; lacI; The lac repressor binds to the lac operator to inhibit transcription in E. coli. This inhibition can be relieved by adding lactose or isopropyl-β-D-thiogalactopyranoside (IPTG).
   6962..7039    -  promoter       lacI promoter: lacI
   7047..7326    -  CDS            TcR (fragment): tetracycline efflux protein; tet; confers resistance to tetracycline
   7354..7372    +  promoter       T7 promoter: promoter for bacteriophage T7 RNA polymerase
   7373..7397    +  protein_bind   lac operator: The lac repressor binds to the lac operator to inhibit transcription in E. coli. This inhibition can be relieved by adding lactose or isopropyl-β-D-thiogalactopyranoside (IPTG). lac repressor encoded by lacI
   7412..7434    +  RBS            RBS: efficient ribosome binding site from bacteriophage T7 gene 10 (Olins and Rangwala, 1989)
   7447..7470    +  CDS            8xHis: 8xHis affinity tag
   7477..338     +  CDS            P4HB (fragment) (across the origin): PDIA1_HUMAN - Also known as ERBA2L, PDI, PDIA1, PO4DB. Experimental evidence at protein level: Swiss-Prot protein existence level 1. This multifunctional protein catalyzes the formation, breakage and rearrangement of disulfide bonds. At the cell surface, seems to act as a reductase that cleaves disulfide bonds of proteins attached to the cell. May therefore cause structural modifications of exofacial proteins. Inside the cell, seems to form/rearrange disulfide bonds of nascent proteins. At high concentrations, functions as a chaperone that inhibits aggregation of misfolded proteins. At low con
