[The description below was written by a language model from this plasmid's Addgene catalogue record and pLannotate feature annotations shown in this document.]
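Description:
pDEST-hPDIb′a′ is an empty Gateway destination vector for bacterial expression, built on the pDEST-0GWA backbone and designed to fuse a gene of interest to an N-terminal tag that combines a polyhistidine stretch with the b′a′ domains of human protein disulfide isomerase (PDI, P4HB). Expression is driven by a T7 promoter under lac operator control, followed by the T7 gene 10 ribosome binding site, with a plasmid-borne lacI gene supplying repressor so that transcription is IPTG-inducible in E. coli hosts that provide T7 RNA polymerase. The His tag (catalogued as His6, annotated as an 8xHis match) and the PDI fragment lie immediately upstream of attR1. A T7 terminator follows attR2, preceded by short annotated His-tag and SET1 fragments that appear to be backbone remnants.

Between attR1 and attR2 sits the standard Gateway counterselection cassette, which carries a chloramphenicol resistance gene and the ccdB toxin gene. An LR reaction with an entry clone replaces this cassette with the gene of interest, and ccdB kills ordinary strains that retain unrecombined vector; the empty plasmid must therefore be kept in a ccdB-resistant strain such as DB3.1. It is selected with ampicillin (bla) together with chloramphenicol. Replication relies on a pBR322-type ColE1 origin accompanied by the rop and bom elements, and an f1 origin is also present; the record lists copy number as unknown. The annotated sequence is 7,939 nt, larger than the 7,105 bp given for the backbone, consistent with the added tag. The PDI b′a′ fusion is intended to improve solubility and correct disulfide-bond formation of recombinant proteins in E. coli, and the associated publication applies it to human FGF2.
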