Addgene plasmid #60556: pDEST-hPDIb′a′
Purpose: (Empty Backbone) enhance solubility and correct disulfide bond-formation of fused protein expressed in E.coli
Depositing lab: Han Choe. Depositing organization: University of Ulsan (University and College of Medicine). Publication: Expression and purification of biologically active human FGF2 containing the b'a' domains of human PDI in Escherichia coli. Song JA, Koo BK, Chong SH, Kwak J, Ryu HB, Nguyen MT, Vu TT, Jeong B, Kim SW, Choe H. Appl Biochem Biotechnol. 2013 May;170(1):67-80. doi: 10.1007/s12010-013-0140-3. Epub 2013 Mar 8. PubMed 23471584.
Backbone
  Vector backbone: pDEST-0GWA
  Backbone size (bp): 7105
  Modifications to backbone: insert His6-hPDIb'a' tag
  Vector type: Bacterial Expression
  Tag / fusion protein: His6-hPDIb'a' tag (N terminal on backbone)
Growth in bacteria
  Bacterial resistance: Chloramphenicol and Ampicillin, 25 & 100 μg/mL
  Growth temperature: 37°C
  Growth strain: DB3.1
  Growth instructions: Must be grown in a strain resistant to ccdB
  Copy number: Unknown
Gene/Insert
  Cloning method: Gateway Cloning
Terms and licenses: Academic/Nonprofit Terms; Industry Terms: Not Available to Industry
How to cite: pDEST-hPDIb′a′ was a gift from Han Choe (Addgene plasmid # 60556 ; http://n2t.net/addgene:60556 ; RRID:Addgene_60556)
