>Addgene plasmid #60556 | pDEST-hPDIb′a′ | addgene partial sequence | sequence record 98956 | T7 5'-TAATACGACTCACTATAGGG-3'
CCCTCTAGAAATAATTTTGTTTAACTTTAAGAAGGAGATATACCATGAAACACCATCACCATCACCATCA
CCATGAGCTCATTGAATTTACAGAACAAACGGCGCCGAAAATTTTCGGCGGTGAGATTAAAACACATATC
CTGCTGTTTCTGCCGAAGAGCGTTTCTGATTACGATGGTAAACTGAGTAATTTTAAAACCGCCGCAGAAT
CTTTCAAAGGTAAGATTCTGTTCATTTTCATTGATAGCGACCACACGGACAATCAGCGTATCCTGGAGTT
CTTTGGTCTGAAGAAAGAGGAATGCCCGGCTGTGCGTCTGATTACGCTGGAAGAGGAAATGACAAAGTAC
AAGCCGGAGAGCGAGGAACTGACTGCAGAACGTATCACCGAATTTTGTCATCGTTTCCTGGAGGGGAAGA
TTAAGCCGCATCTGATGAGCCAGGAACTGCCGGAGGATTGGGACAAACAGCCAGTGAAAGTTCTGGTGGG
GAAGAATTTTGAAGATGTGGCCTTCGATGAGAAGAAGAATGTGTTTGTGGAGTTCTACGCCCCGTGGTGT
GGGCACTGTAAACAGCTGGCGCCGATCTGGGACAAACTGGGCGAAACGTATAAAGATCACGAAAATATTG
TGATCGCGAAAATGGATTCTACCGCGAATGAAGTAGAAGCGGTAAAAGTACACTCTTTTCCGACGCTGAA
ATTCTTTCCAGCGAGCGCGGATCGTACTGTCATTGATTATAATGGCGAACGTACTCTGGACGGCTTTAAG
AAATTTCTGGAAAGCGGCGGCCAGGATGGCGCGGGCGATGATGATGACCTGGAAGACCTGGAAGAAGCGG
AGGAACCAGACATGGAGGAGGATGACGACCAGAAAGCGGTCGGTACCGGATCTTACATCACAAGTTTGTA
CAAAAAAGCTGAACGAGAAACGTAAAATGAT
