>Addgene plasmid #60556 | pDEST-hPDIb′a′ | addgene partial sequence | sequence record 98957 | CAT-R 5'-GCAACTGACTGAAATGCCTC-3'
ATATCAACGGTGGTATATCCAGTGATTTTTTTCTCCATTTTAGCTTCCTTAGCTCCTGAAAATCTCGACG
GATCCTAACTCAAAATCCACACATTATACGAGCCGGAAGCATAAAGTGTAAAGCCTGGGGTGCCTAATGC
GGCCGCCATAGTGACTGGATATGTTGTGTTTTACAGTATTATGTAGTCTGTTTTTTATGCAAAATCTAAT
TTAATATATTGATATTTATATCATTTTACGTTTCTCGTTCAGCTTTTTTGTACAAACTTGTGATGTAAGA
TCCGGTACCGACCGCTTTCTGGTCGTCATCCTCCTCCATGTCTGGTTCCTCCGCTTCTTCCAGGTCTTCC
AGGTCATCATCATCGCCCGCGCCATCCTGGCCGCCGCTTTCCAGAAATTTCTTAAAGCCGTCCAGAGTAC
GTTCGCCATTATAATCAATGACAGTACGATCCGCGCTCGCTGGAAAGAATTTCAGCGTCGGAAAAGAGTG
TACTTTTACCGCTTCTACTTCATTCGCGGTAGAATCCATTTTCGCGATCACAATATTTTCGTGATCTTTA
TACGTTTCGCCCAGTTTGTCCCAGATCGGCGCCAGCTGTTTACAGTGCCCACACCACGGGGCGTAGAACT
CCACAAACACATTCTTCTTCTCATCGAAGGCCACATCTTCAAAATTCTTCCCCACCAGAACTTTCACTGG
CTGTTTGTCCCAATCCTCCGGCAGTTCCTGGCTCATCAGATGCGGCTTAATCTTCCCCTCCAGGAAACGA
TGACAAAA
