>Addgene plasmid #60556 | pDEST-hPDIb′a′ | addgene partial sequence | sequence record 99397 | ccdB-Fwd 5'-GCATGATGACCACCGATATG-3'
AGTGGCTGATCTCAGCCACCGCGAAAATGACATCAAAAACGCCATTAACCTGATGTTCTGGGGAATATAA
ATGTCAGGCTCCCTTATACACAGCCAGTCTGCAGGTCGACCATAGTGACTGGATATGTTGTGTTTTACAG
TATTATGTAGTCTGTTTTTTATGCAAAATCTAATTTAATATATTGATATTTATATCATTTTACGTTTCTC
GTTCAGCTTTCTTGTACAAAGTGGTGATGTACCTCGAGCACCACCACCACCACCACTGAGATCCGGCTGC
TAACAAAGCCCGAAAGGAAGCTGAGTTGGCTGCTGCCACCGCTGAGCAATAACTAGCATAACCCCTTGGG
GCCTCTAAACGGGTCTTGAGGGGTTTTTTGCTGAAAGGAGGAACTATATCCGGATTGGCGAATGGG
[124 nt withheld, positions 417-540]
C
[91 nt withheld, positions 542-632]
A
[49 nt withheld, positions 634-682]
CCTTTGACGTTGGAGTCCACGTTCTTT
[37 nt withheld, positions 710-746]
